>Addgene plasmid #216245 | pSH-CAG-AtAFB2.F74A-IRES-puro | addgene full sequence | sequence record 426854 | Addgene NGS Result
CGATGCCCTTGAGAGCCTTCAACCCAGTCAGCTCCTTCCGGTGGGCGCGGGGCATGACTATCGTCGCCGC
ACTTATGACTGTCTTCTTTATCATGCAACTCGTAGGACAGGTGCCGGCAGCGCTCTTCCGCTTCCTCGCT
CACTGACTCGCTGCGCTCGGTCGTTCGGCTGCGGCGAGCGGTATCAGCTCACTCAAAGGCGGTAATACGG
TTATCCACAGAATCAGGGGATAACGCAGGAAAGAACATGTGAGCAAAAGGCCAGCAAAAGGCCAGGAACC
GTAAAAAGGCCGCGTTGCTGGCGTTTTTCCATAGGCTCCGCCCCCCTGACGAGCATCACAAAAATCGACG
CTCAAGTCAGAGGTGGCGAAACCCGACAGGACTATAAAGATACCAGGCGTTTCCCCCTGGAAGCTCCCTC
GTGCGCTCTCCTGTTCCGACCCTGCCGCTTACCGGATACCTGTCCGCCTTTCTCCCTTCGGGAAGCGTGG
CGCTTTCTCATAGCTCACGCTGTAGGTATCTCAGTTCGGTGTAGGTCGTTCGCTCCAAGCTGGGCTGTGT
GCACGAACCCCCCGTTCAGCCCGACCGCTGCGCCTTATCCGGTAACTATCGTCTTGAGTCCAACCCGGTA
AGACACGACTTATCGCCACTGGCAGCAGCCACTGGTAACAGGATTAGCAGAGCGAGGTATGTAGGCGGTG
CTACAGAGTTCTTGAAGTGGTGGCCTAACTACGGCTACACTAGAAGAACAGTATTTGGTATCTGCGCTCT
GCTGAAGCCAGTTACCTTCGGAAAAAGAGTTGGTAGCTCTTGATCCGGCAAACAAACCACCGCTGGTAGC
GGTGGTTTTTTTGTTTGCAAGCAGCAGATTACGCGCAGAAAAAAAGGATCTCAAGAAGATCCTTTGATCT
TTTCTACGGGGTCTGACGCTCAGTGGAACGAAAACTCACGTTAAGGGATTTTGGTCATGAGATTATCAAA
AAGGATCTTCACCTAGATCCTTTTAAATTAAAAATGAAGTTTTAAATCAATCTAAAGTATATATGAGTAA
ACTTGGTCTGACAGTTACCAATGCTTAATCAGTGAGGCACCTATCTCAGCGATCTGTCTATTTCGTTCAT
CCATAGTTGCCTGACTCCCCGTCGTGTAGATAACTACGATACGGGAGGGCTTACCATCTGGCCCCAGTGC
TGCAATGATACCGCGAGACCCACGCTCACCGGCTCCAGATTTATCAGCAATAAACCAGCCAGCCGGAAGG
GCCGAGCGCAGAAGTGGTCCTGCAACTTTATCCGCCTCCATCCAGTCTATTAATTGTTGCCGGGAAGCTA
GAGTAAGTAGTTCGCCAGTTAATAGTTTGCGCAACGTTGTTGCCATTGCTACAGGCATCGTGGTGTCACG
CTCGTCGTTTGGTATGGCTTCATTCAGCTCCGGTTCCCAACGATCAAGGCGAGTTACATGATCCCCCATG
TTGTGCAAAAAAGCGGTTAGCTCCTTCGGTCCTCCGATCGTTGTCAGAAGTAAGTTGGCCGCAGTGTTAT
CACTCATGGTTATGGCAGCACTGCATAATTCTCTTACTGTCATGCCATCCGTAAGATGCTTTTCTGTGAC
TGGTGAGTACTCAACCAAGTCATTCTGAGAATAGTGTATGCGGCGACCGAGTTGCTCTTGCCCGGCGTCA
ATACGGGATAATACCGCGCCACATAGCAGAACTTTAAAAGTGCTCATCATTGGAAAACGTTCTTCGGGGC
GAAAACTCTCAAGGATCTTACCGCTGTTGAGATCCAGTTCGATGTAACCCACTCGTGCACCCAACTGATC
TTCAGCATCTTTTACTTTCACCAGCGTTTCTGGGTGAGCAAAAACAGGAAGGCAAAATGCCGCAAAAAAG
GGAATAAGGGCGACACGGAAATGTTGAATACTCATACTCTTCCTTTTTCAATATTATTGAAGCATTTATC
AGGGTTATTGTCTCATGAGCGGATACATATTTGAATGTATTTAGAAAAATAAACAAATAGGGGTTCCGCG
CACATTTCCCCGAAAAGTGCCACCTG
[124 nt withheld, positions 2057-2180]
C
[91 nt withheld, positions 2182-2272]
A
[49 nt withheld, positions 2274-2322]
CCTTTGACGTTGGAGTCCACGTTCTTT
[37 nt withheld, positions 2350-2386]
ACCCTATCTCGGTCTATTCTTTTGATTTATAAGGGATTTTGCCGATTTCGGCCTATTGGTTAAAAAATGA
GCTGATTTAACAAAAATTTAACGCGAATTTTAACAAAATATTAACGCTTACAATTTGCCATTCGCCATTC
AGGCTGCGCAACTGTTGGGAAGGGCGATCGGTGCGGGCCTCTTCGCTATTACGCCAGCCCAAGCTACCAT
GATAAGTAAGTAATATTAAGGTACGGGAGGTACTTGGAGCGGCCGTCGACCTACTCTCTTCCGCATTGGA
GTCGCTTTAACTGGCCCTGGCTTTGGCAGCCTGTGCTGACCCATGCAGTCCTCCTTACCATCCCTCCCTC
GACTTCCCCTCTTCCGATGTTGAGCCCCTCCAGCCGGTCCTGGACTTTGTCTCCTTCCCTGCCCTGCCCT
CTCCTGAACCTGAGCCAGCTCCCATAGCTCAGTCTGGTCTATCTGCCTGGCCCTGGCCATTGTCACTTTG
CGCTGCCCTCCTCTCGCCCCCGAGTGCCCTTGCTGTGCCGCCGGAACTCTGCCCTCTAACGCTGCCGTCT
CTCTCCTGAGTCCGGACCACTTTGAGCTCTACTGGCTTCTGCGCCGCCTCTGGCCCACTGTTTCCCCTTC
CCAGGCAGGTCCTGCTTTCTCTGACCTGCATTCTCTCCCCTGGGCCTGTGCCGCTTTCTGTCTGCAGCTT
GTGGCCTGGGTCACCTCTACGGCTGGCCCAGATCCTTCCCTGCCGCCTCCTTCAGGTTCCGTCTTCCTCC
ACTCCCTCTTCCCCTTGCTCTCTGCTGTGTTGCTGCCCAAGGATGCTCTTTCCGGAGCACTTCCTTCTCG
GCGCTGCACCACGTGATGTCCTCTGAGCGGATCCTCCCCGTGTCTGGGTCCTCTCCGGGCATCTCTCCTC
CCTCACCCAACCCCATGCCGTCTTCACTCGCTGGGTTCCCTTTTCCTTCTCCTTCTGGGGCCTGTGCCAT
CTCTCGTTTCTTAGGATGGCCTTCTCCGACGGATGTCTCCCTTGCGTCCCGCCTCCCCTTCTTGTAGGCC
TGCATCATCACCGTTTTTCTGGACAACCCCAAAGTACCCCGTCTCCCTGGCTTTAGCCACCTCTCCATCC
TCTTGCTTTCTTTGCCTGGACACCCCGTTCTCCTGTGGATTCGGGTCACCTCTCACTCCTTTCATTTGGG
CAGCTCCCCTACCCCCCTTACCTCTCTAGTCTGTGCTAGCTCTTCCAGCCCCCTGTCATGGCATCTTCCA
GGGGTCCGAGAGCTCAGCTAGTCTTCTTCCTCCAACCCGGGCCCCTATGTCCACTTCAGGACAGCATGTT
TGCTGCCTCCAGGGATCCTGTGTCCCCGAGCTGGGACCACCTTATATTCCCAGGGCCGGTTAATGTGGCT
CTGGTTCTGGGTACTTTTATCTGTCCCCTCCACCCCACAGTGGGGCGCATGCGTGGAATTATCACCTCGA
GAATAAAATATCTTTATTTTCATTACATCTGTGTGTTGGTTTTTTGTGTGAATCGATAGTACTAACATAC
GCTCTCCATCAAAACAAAACGAAACAAAACAAACTAGCAAAATAGGCTGTCCCCAGTGCAAGTGCAGGTG
CCAGAACATTTCTCTACTAGTGGGCCAGATATACGCGTTGACATTGATTATTGACTAGTTATTAATAGTA
ATCAATTACGGGGTCATTAGTTCATAGCCCATATATGGAGTTCCGCGTTACATAACTTACGGTAAATGGC
CCGCCTGGCTGACCGCCCAACGACCCCCGCCCATTGACGTCAATAATGACGTATGTTCCCATAGTAACGC
CAATAGGGACTTTCCATTGACGTCAATGGGTGGAGTATTTACGGTAAACTGCCCACTTGGCAGTACATCA
AGTGTATCATATGCCAAGTACGCCCCCTATTGACGTCAATGACGGTAAATGGCCCGCCTGGCATTATGCC
CAGTACATGACCTTATGGGACTTTCCTACTTGGCAGTACATCTACGTATTAGTCATCGCTATTACCATGG
TCGAGGTGAGCCCCACGTTCTGCTTCACTCTCCCCATCTCCCCCCCCTCCCCACCCCCAATTTTGTATTT
ATTTATTTTTTAATTATTTTGTGCAGCGATGGGGGCGGGGGGGGGGGGGGGCGCGCGCCAGGCGGGGCGG
GGCGGGGCGAGGGGCGGGGCGGGGCGAGGCGGAGAGGTGCGGCGGCAGCCAATCAGAGCGGCGCGCTCCG
AAAGTTTCCTTTTATGGCGAGGCGGCGGCGGCGGCGGCCCTATAAAAAGCGAAGCGCGCGGCGGGCGGGA
GTCGCTGCGCGCTGCCTTCGCCCCGTGCCCCGCTCCGCCGCCGCCTCGCGCCGCCCGCCCCGGCTCTGAC
TGACCGCGTTACTCCCACAGGTGAGCGGGCGGGACGGCCCTTCTCCTCCGGGCTGTAATTAGCGCTTGGT
TTAATGACGGCTTGTTTCTTTTCTGTGGCTGCGTGAAAGCCTTGAGGGGCTCCGGGAGGGCCCTTTGTGC
GGGGGGAGCGGCTCGGGGGGTGCGTGCGTGTGTGTGTGCGTGGGGAGCGCCGCGTGCGGCTCCGCGCTGC
CCGGCGGCTGTGAGCGCTGCGGGCGCGGCGCGGGGCTTTGTGCGCTCCGCAGTGTGCGCGAGGGGAGCGC
GGCCGGGGGCGGTGCCCCGCGGTGCGGGGGGGGCTGCGAGGGGAACAAAGGCTGCGTGCGGGGTGTGTGC
GTGGGGGGGTGAGCAGGGGGTGTGGGCGCGTCGGTCGGGCTGCAACCCCCCCTGCACCCCCCTCCCCGAG
TTGCTGAGCACGGCCCGGCTTCGGGTGCGGGGCTCCGTACGGGGCGTGGCGCGGGGCTCGCCGTGCCGGG
CGGGGGGTGGCGGCAGGTGGGGGTGCCGGGCGGGGCGGGGCCGCCTCGGGCCGGGGAGGGCTCGGGGGAG
GGGCGCGGCGGCCCCCGGAGCGCCGGCGGCTGTCGAGGCGCGGCGAGCCGCAGCCATTGCCTTTTATGGT
AATCGTGCGAGAGGGCGCAGGGACTTCCTTTGTCCCAAATCTGTGCGGAGCCGAAATCTGGGAGGCGCCG
CCGCACCCCCTCTAGCGGGCGCGGGGCGAAGCGGTGCGGCGCCGGCAGGAAGGAAATGGGCGGGGAGGGC
CTTCGTGCGTCGCCGCGCCGCCGTCCCCTTCTCCCTCTCCAGCCTCGGGGCTGTCCGCGGGGGGACGGCT
GCCTTCGGGGGGGACGGGGCAGGGCGGGGTTCGGCTTCTGGCGTGTGACCGGCGGCTCTAGAGCCTCTGC
TAACCATGTTCATGCCTTCTTCTTTTTCCTACAGCTCCTGGGCAACGTGCTGGTTATTGTGCTGTCTCAT
CATTTTGGCAAAGAATTGCTACCGGACTCAGATCTACCATGAACTACTTTCCCGATGAGGTCATTGAGCA
CGTCTTTGATTTCGTCACAAGCCACAAGGATAGGAACGCCATTAGCCTGGTCTGTAAGAGCTGGTACAAG
ATCGAGCGGTATTCCAGACAGAAGGTGTTCATCGGCAACTGCTACGCCATCAATCCAGAGAGGCTGCTGC
GGAGATTTCCCTGTCTGAAGAGCCTGACCCTGAAGGGCAAGCCCCACGCCGCCGACTTTAACCTGGTGCC
TCACGAGTGGGGAGGATTCGTGCTGCCATGGATCGAGGCCCTGGCACGGTCCAGAGTGGGCCTGGAGGAG
CTGAGGCTGAAGCGCATGGTGGTGACAGACGAGTCTCTGGAGCTGCTGTCTCGGAGCTTCGTGAACTTCA
AGAGCCTGGTGCTGGTGTCCTGCGAGGGCTTTACCACAGATGGCCTGGCAAGCATCGCAGCAAACTGTAG
GCACCTGCGGGACCTGGACCTGCAGGAGAATGAGATCGACGATCACAGAGGCCAGTGGCTGTCCTGCTTC
CCCGATACCTGTACCACACTGGTGACACTGAACTTTGCCTGCCTGGAGGGCGAGACAAATCTGGTGGCCC
TGGAGAGGCTGGTGGCACGCTCTCCCAACCTGAAGAGCCTGAAGCTGAATAGGGCAGTGCCTCTGGACGC
ACTGGCAAGACTGATGGCATGCGCACCACAGATCGTGGATCTGGGCGTGGGCTCCTACGAGAACGACCCT
GATTCCGAGTCTTATCTGAAGCTGATGGCCGTGATCAAGAAGTGTACCAGCCTGCGCAGCCTGTCCGGCT
TCCTGGAGGCAGCACCTCACTGCCTGTCCGCCTTTCACCCAATCTGTCACAACCTGACATCCCTGAATCT
GTCTTACGCCGCCGAGATCCACGGCTCCCACCTGATCAAGCTGATCCAGCACTGCAAGAAGCTGCAGAGG
CTGTGGATCCTGGACTCCATCGGCGATAAGGGCCTGGAGGTGGTGGCCTCTACCTGTAAGGAGCTGCAGG
AGCTGCGCGTGTTCCCATCTGACCTGCTGGGAGGAGGAAACACCGCAGTGACAGAGGAGGGCCTGGTGGC
AATCTCTGCCGGATGCCCCAAGCTGCACAGCATCCTGTATTTTTGTCAGCAGATGACCAACGCCGCCCTG
GTGACAGTGGCCAAGAACTGCCCCAATTTCATCAGGTTTCGCCTGTGCATCCTGGAGCCCAATAAGCCTG
ACCACGTGACATCTCAGCCTCTGGATGAGGGCTTCGGCGCCATCGTGAAGGCCTGCAAGAGCCTGAGGCG
CCTGTCTCTGAGCGGCCTGCTGACCGACCAGGTGTTCCTGTACATCGGCATGTATGCCAACCAGCTGGAG
ATGCTGTCTATCGCCTTTGCCGGCGACACAGATAAGGGCATGCTGTACGTGCTGAATGGCTGTAAGAAGA
TGAAGAAGCTGGAGATCAGAGACAGCCCTTTTGGCGATACCGCCCTGCTGGCAGACGTGAGCAAGTATGA
GACAATGCGGAGCCTGTGGATGAGCTCCTGCGAGGTGACCCTGAGCGGCTGTAAGAGACTGGCCGAGAAG
GCCCCATGGCTGAACGTGGAGATCATCAACGAGAATGACAACAATAGGATGGAGGAGAATGGCCACGAGG
GCCGCCAGAAGGTGGATAAGCTGTATCTGTATAGGACCGTCGTCGGGACTCGGATGGATGCCCCCCCCTT
TGTCTGGATTCTGTAAGCGGCCGCTCTAGCCCAATTCCGCCCCCCCCCCTAACGTTACTGGCCGAAGCCG
CTTGGAATAAGGCCGGTGTGCGTTTGTCTATATGTTATTTTCCACCATATTGCCGTCTTTTGGCAATGTG
AGGGCCCGGAAACCTGGCCCTGTCTTCTTGACGAGCATTCCTAGGGGTCTTTCCCCTCTCGCCAAAGGAA
TGCAAGGTCTGTTGAATGTCGTGAAGGAAGCAGTTCCTCTGGAAGCTTCTTGAAGACAAACAACGTCTGT
AGCGACCCTTTGCAGGCAGCGGAACCCCCCACCTGGCGACAGGTGCCTCTGCGGCCAAAAGCCACGTGTA
TAAGATACACCTGCAAAGGCGGCACAACCCCAGTGCCACGTTGTGAGTTGGATAGTTGTGGAAAGAGTCA
AATGGCTCTCCTCAAGCGTATTCAACAAGGGGCTGAAGGATGCCCAGAAGGTACCCCATTGTATGGGATC
TGATCTGGGGCCTCGGTGCACATGCTTTACATGTGTTTAGTCGAGGTTAAAAAAACGTCTAGGCCCCCCG
AACCACGGGGACGTGGTTTTCCTTTGAAAAACACGATGATAATATGGGCACCGAGTACAAGCCCACGGTG
CGCCTCGCCACCCGCGACGACGTCCCCCGGGCCGTACGCACCCTCGCCGCCGCGTTCGCCGACTACCCCG
CCACGCGCCACACCGTCGACCCGGACCGCCACATCGAGCGGGTCACCGAGCTGCAAGAACTCTTCCTCAC
GCGCGTCGGGCTCGACATCGGCAAGGTGTGGGTCGCGGACGACGGCGCCGCGGTGGCGGTCTGGACCACG
CCGGAGAGCGTCGAAGCGGGGGCGGTGTTCGCCGAGATCGGCCCGCGCATGGCCGAGTTGAGCGGTTCCC
GGCTGGCCGCGCAGCAACAGATGGAAGGCCTCCTGGCGCCGCACCGGCCCAAGGAGCCCGCGTGGTTCCT
GGCCACCGTCGGCGTCTCGCCCGACCACCAGGGCAAGGGTCTGGGCAGCGCCGTCGTGCTCCCCGGAGTG
GAGGCGGCCGAGCGCGCCGGGGTGCCCGCCTTCCTGGAGACCTCCGCGCCCCGCAACCTCCCCTTCTACG
AGCGGCTCGGCTTCACCGTCACCGCCGACGTCGAGGTGCCCGAAGGACCGCGCACCTGGTGCATGACCCG
CAAGCCCGGTGCCTGACGCCCGCCCCACGACCCGCAGCGCCCGACCGAAAGGAGCGCACGACCCCATGGC
TCCGACCGAAGCCACCCGGGGCGGCCCCGCCGACCCCGCACCCGCCCCCGAGGCCCACCGACTCTAGCTA
GAGGATCATAATCAGCCATACCACATTTGTAGAGGTTTTACTTGCTTTAAAAAACCTCCCACACCTCCCC
CTGAACCTGAAACATAAAATGAATGCAATTGTTGTTGTTAACTTGTTTATTGCAGCTTATAATGGTTACA
AATAAAGCAATAGCATCACAAATTTCACAAATAAAGCATTTTTTTCACTGCATTCTAGTTGTGGTTTGTC
CATGCATCACTAGGGACAGGATTGGTGACAGAAAAGCCCCATCCTTAGGCCTCCTCCTTCCTAGTCTCCT
GATATTGGGTCTAACCCCCACCTCCTGTTAGGCAGATTCCTTATCTGGTGACACACCCCCATTTCCTGGA
GCCATCTCTCTCCTTGCCAGAACCTCTAAGGTTTGCTTACGATGGAGCCAGAGAGGATCCTGGGAGGGAG
AGCTTGGCAGGGGGTGGGAGGGAAGGGGGGGATGCGTGACCTGCCCGGTTCTCAGTGGCCACCCTGCGCT
ACCCTCTCCCAGAACCTGAGCTGCTCTGACGCGGCTGTCTGGTGCGTTTCACTGATCCTGGTGCTGCAGC
TTCCTTACACTTCCCAAGAGGAGAAGCAGTTTGGAAAAACAAAATCAGAATAAGTTGGTCCTGAGTTCTA
ACTTTGGCTCTTCACCTTTCTAGTCCCCAATTTATATTGTTCCTCCGTGCGTCAGTTTTACCTGTGAGAT
AAGGCCAGTAGCCAGCCCCGTCCTGGCAGGGCTGTGGTGAGGAGGGGGGTGTCCGTGTGGAAAACTCCCT
TTGTGAGAATGGTGCGTCCTAGGTGTTCACCAGGTCGTGGCCGCCTCTACTCCCTTTCTCTTTCTCCATC
CTTCTTTCCTTAAAGAGTCCCCAGTGCTATCTGGGACATATTCCTCCGCCCAGAGCAGGGTCCCGCTTCC
CTAAGGCCCTGCTCTGGGCTTCTGGGTTTGAGTCCTTGGCAAGCCCAGGAGAGGCGCTCAGGCTTCCCTG
TCCCCCTTCCTCGTCCACCATCTCATGCCCCTGGCTCTCCTGCCCCTTCCCTACAGGGGTTCCTGGCTCT
GCTCTTCAGACTGAGCCCCGTTCCCCTGCATCCCCGTTCCCCTGCATCCCCCTTCCCCTGCATCCCCCAG
AGGCCCCAGGCCACCTACTTGGCCTGGACCCCACGAGAGGCCACCCCAGCCCTGTCTACCAGGCTGCCTT
TTGGGTGGATTCTCCTCCAACTGTGGGGTGACTGCTTGGCAAACTCACTCTTCGGGGTATCCCAGGAGGC
CTGGAGCATTGGGGTGGGCTGGGGTTCAGAGAGGAGGGATTCCCTTCTCAGGTTACGTGGCCAAGAAGCA
GGGGAGCTGGGTTTGGGTCAGGTCTGGGTGTGGGGTGACCAGCTTATGCTGTTTGCCCAGGACAGCCTAG
TTTTAGCGCTGAAACCCTCAGTCCTAGGAAAACAGGGATGGTTGGTCACTGTCTCTGGGCTCGAC
Features (pLannotate 1.2.2; 20 found; start..end, strand, type, name):
    306..894     -  rep_origin     ori: high-copy-number ColE1/pMB1/pBR322/pUC origin of replication
   1065..1925    -  CDS            AmpR: β-lactamase; bla; confers resistance to ampicillin, carbenicillin, and related antibiotics
   1926..2030    -  promoter       AmpR promoter: bla
   2057..2485    +  rep_origin     f1 ori (sequence partly withheld): f1 bacteriophage origin of replication; arrow indicates direction of (+) strand synthesis
   2517..2584    -  CDS            lacZα (fragment): LacZα fragment of β-galactosidase; lacZ fragment
   3211..3712    +  misc_feature   HA-L: left homology arm from the adeno-associated virus integration site (AAVS1) within intron 1 of the human PPP1R12C gene
   3858..3906    +  polyA_signal   poly(A) signal: synthetic polyadenylation signal
   3920..4011    +  misc_feature   pause site: RNA polymerase II transcriptional pause signal from the human α2 globin gene
   4036..4415    +  enhancer       CMV enhancer: human cytomegalovirus immediate early enhancer
   4417..4693    +  promoter       chicken β-actin promoter: No description available
   4694..5710    +  intron         chimeric intron: chimera between introns from chicken β-actin and rabbit β-globin
   5764..5781    +  misc_feature   MCS (fragment): multiple cloning site
   5785..7509    +  CDS            AFB2: AFB2_ARATH - Also known as LRF2. Experimental evidence at protein level: Swiss-Prot protein existence level 1. Component of SCF(ASK-cullin-F-box) E3 ubiquitin ligase complexes, which may mediate the ubiquitination and subsequent proteasomal degradation of target proteins. Confers sensitivity to the virulent bacterial pathogen P.syringae (By similarity). Auxin receptor that mediates Aux/IAA proteins proteasomal degradation and auxin- regulated transcription. Involved in embryogenesis regulation by auxin. From Arabidopsis thaliana (Mouse-ear cress).
   7636..8098    +  misc_feature   IRES: internal ribosome entry site (IRES) of the encephalomyocarditis virus (EMCV)
   8106..8702    +  CDS            PuroR: puromycin N-acetyltransferase; pac from Streptomyces alboniger; confers resistance to puromycin
   8752..8817    +  CDS            dmpM (fragment): DMPM_STRAD - Protein inferred from homology: Swiss-Prot protein existence level 3. From Streptomyces alboniger.
   8830..8913    +  CDS            large T antigen (fragment): large T antigen from SV40 (simian virus 40)
   8936..9017    +  polyA_signal   SV40 poly(A) signal: SV40 polyadenylation signal
   9045..9881    +  misc_feature   HA-R: right homology arm from the adeno-associated virus integration site (AAVS1) within intron 1 of the human PPP1R12C gene
  10287..126     +  CDS            TcR (fragment) (across the origin): tetracycline efflux protein; tet; confers resistance to tetracycline
