[The description below was written by a language model from this plasmid's Addgene catalogue record and pLannotate feature annotations shown in this document.]
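Description:
pSH-CAG-AtAFB2.F74A-IRES-puro is a mammalian expression and donor plasmid built on the pSH-CAG-IRES-P backbone, designed for site-specific integration of an auxin receptor transgene into the human AAVS1 safe harbor locus (intron 1 of PPP1R12C) with the help of CRISPR or TALEN nucleases. It is about 10.3 kb, propagates in E. coli at high copy from a ColE1/pUC-type origin, and is selected with ampicillin through the β-lactamase gene. An f1 phage origin and small remnants of lacZα and a tetracycline resistance gene are also present in the backbone.

The payload lies between left and right AAVS1 homology arms, which direct homology-directed repair at a nuclease-induced break. Just inside the left arm, a synthetic poly(A) signal and a transcriptional pause site precede the cassette, presumably to insulate it from read-through transcription. The CAG promoter (CMV enhancer, chicken β-actin promoter and chimeric intron) then drives a 1,725 bp coding sequence for Arabidopsis thaliana AFB2 carrying the F74A mutation, expressed without any tag. AFB2 is an F-box auxin receptor that assembles into an SCF E3 ubiquitin ligase. An EMCV IRES links this gene to puromycin N-acetyltransferase on the same transcript, so puromycin resistance reports on receptor expression, and an SV40 poly(A) signal terminates the unit.

The construct supplies the receptor component of the AID2 auxin-inducible degron system. According to the depositor, the F74A mutant is intended for use with the modified auxins cvxIAA, 5-Ph-IAA or pico_cvxIAA to trigger degradation of degron-tagged target proteins in human cells.
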