Addgene plasmid #216245: pSH-CAG-AtAFB2.F74A-IRES-puro
Purpose: Express AtAFB2.F74A mutant without tag for AID2
Depositing lab: Elina Ikonen. Depositing organization: University of Helsinki. Publication: HiHo-AID2: boosting homozygous knock-in efficiency enables robust generation of human auxin-inducible degron cells. Li S, Wang Y, van der Stoel M, Zhou X, Madhusudan S, Kanerva K, Nguyen VD, Eskici N, Olkkonen VM, Zhou Y, Raivio T, Ikonen E. Genome Biol. 2024 Feb 26;25(1):58. doi: 10.1186/s13059-024-03187-w. PubMed 38409044.
Backbone
  Vector backbone: pSH-CAG-IRES-P
  Backbone size w/o insert (bp): 8200
  Total vector size (bp): 10278
  Vector type: Mammalian Expression, CRISPR, TALEN ; Human safe harbor locus (A AVS1) site-specific integration
  Selectable markers: Puromycin
Growth in bacteria
  Bacterial resistance: Ampicillin, 100 μg/mL
  Growth temperature: 37°C
  Growth strain: DH5alpha
  Copy number: High Copy
Gene/Insert
  Gene/Insert name: AtAFB2.F74A
  Species: A. thaliana (mustard weed)
  Insert size (bp): 1725
  Mutation: F74A mutation
  Promoter: CAG
  Cloning method: Restriction Enzyme; 5′ cloning site BglII (unknown if destroyed); 3′ cloning site NotI (unknown if destroyed)
  Sequencing primers: 5′ ctcctgggcaacgtgctggt
Resource information
  A portion of this plasmid was derived from a plasmid made by: De novo synthesis by Genscript
Terms and licenses: Academic/Nonprofit Terms; Industry Terms: Not Available to Industry
Depositor comments: For AID2 with cvxIAA, 5-PH-IAA or pico_cvxIAA.
How to cite: pSH-CAG-AtAFB2.F74A-IRES-puro was a gift from Elina Ikonen (Addgene plasmid # 216245 ; http://n2t.net/addgene:216245 ; RRID:Addgene_216245)
